>Addgene plasmid #18894 | pGEX-Ubc13 | addgene partial sequence | sequence record 24763 | 18894 sequence with pGEX-3
CGAACGCGCGAGGCAGATCGGTCAGTCAGTCACGATGCGGCCGCTCGAGTCGACTCACTCGGGTTTCTTC
TTTGCATACAATTTCGTCCATTCGCGAGCCTTAGCTTTGGCACCTTGCTCATTCTTTATCCAATCTTCAG
CGACGTCATTAGCTAGCGGATCATTAGGATTAGGGCTAGCCAACAGTGCTTGAATGGACAGCAGGACGGT
TCTGATCTGTAAAGCGGGTGACCAATTAGTTTTAAGCACATCAAGACATATACGGCCCAACCTATCAATA
TTGGGATGATATATCTTGGTTAAAAAACGTACTTTCGGTGCTTCCATTGGATAGTCGTCAGGCAGATATA
ATTCTAATTCGAAAATACCGTCTTCATATGGTGACTGTTCTGGGCCTTCGATTGTTACTTGGAAGTAACG
TAAGTTGTCGTCATGTGGTTCTGCTGTAATGCCAGGTACTGGGTCACTTACTAATTTCTCAGTTTCCTTG
ATTATTCTCTTGGGTAATGATGCGGCCGGGGATCCACGCGGAACCAGATCCGATTTTGGAGGATGGTCGC
CACCACCAAACGTGGCTTGCCAGCCCTGCAAAGGCCATGCTATATACTTGCTGGATTTCAAGTACTTATC
AATTTGTGGGATAGCTTCAATACGTTTTTTAAAACAAACTANTTTGGGAACGCATCCAGGCACATTGGGT
CCATGTATAAACACATCAAGAGCGTCTACACATGANTCCGNNGGGTCANGNCCCNNTTNAATNTTTTAAG
ANAAANNACTNCAAANTTTCCNTTNGGGGNGCNGAAAAACACTGAANTCAAGCTNNTANGCATCCA
