[The description below was written by a language model from this plasmid's Addgene catalogue record.]
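Description:
pGEX-Ubc13 is a bacterial expression plasmid built on the pGEX4T2 backbone for producing the budding yeast (S. cerevisiae) ubiquitin-conjugating enzyme Ubc13 (UBC13, YDR092W) as a recombinant fusion protein in E. coli. It is maintained as a high-copy plasmid under ampicillin selection. The record contains no feature table, so the promoter, origin of replication and other backbone elements are not individually listed. Vectors of the pGEX-4T series generally drive expression from an IPTG-inducible tac promoter, carry a lacI repressor gene, and encode a thrombin cleavage site between GST and the cloning sites, but none of these are confirmed here for this particular construct.

The UBC13 coding sequence was inserted by restriction cloning, with SalI recorded as the 5′ site and BamHI as the 3′ site; whether either site survived cloning is not known. The insert sits downstream of the backbone-encoded glutathione S-transferase, giving an N-terminal GST tag. This tag allows one-step affinity purification of the fusion on glutathione resin and often improves solubility of the expressed protein.

Ubc13 is the E2 enzyme known for assembling Lys63-linked polyubiquitin chains, normally acting together with a catalytically inactive E2 variant partner such as Mms2. Consistent with the associated methods publication on ubiquitin chain synthesis, the plasmid is typically used as a source of purified recombinant Ubc13 for in vitro enzymatic preparation of defined polyubiquitin chains and for related biochemical studies of ubiquitin conjugation.
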