Addgene plasmid #18894: pGEX-Ubc13
Depositing lab: Cecile Pickart. Depositing organization: Johns Hopkins University and School of Medicine. Publication: Ubiquitin chain synthesis. Raasi S, Pickart CM. Methods Mol Biol. 2005;301:47-55. doi: 10.1385/1-59259-895-1:047. PubMed 15917625.
Backbone
  Vector backbone: pGEX4T2
  Vector type: Bacterial Expression
Growth in bacteria
  Bacterial resistance: Ampicillin, 100 μg/mL
  Growth temperature: 37°C
  Growth strain: DH5alpha
  Copy number: High Copy
Gene/Insert
  Gene/Insert name: Ubiquitin conjugating enzyme UBC13 (alt name: UBC13)
  Species: S. cerevisiae (budding yeast)
  Entrez Gene: UBC13 (a.k.a. YDR092W)
  Tag / fusion protein: GST (N terminal on backbone)
  Cloning method: Restriction Enzyme; 5′ cloning site SalI (unknown if destroyed); 3′ cloning site BamHI (unknown if destroyed)
  Sequencing primers: 5′ 5'-pGEX primer; 3′ 3'-pGEX primer
Resource information
  A portion of this plasmid was derived from a plasmid made by: Cecile Pickart
Terms and licenses: Academic/Nonprofit Terms; Industry Terms: Not Available to Industry
How to cite: pGEX-Ubc13 was a gift from Cecile Pickart (Addgene plasmid # 18894 ; http://n2t.net/addgene:18894 ; RRID:Addgene_18894)
